Addgene plasmid #219946: Fluorescent reporter for MOBE3-4
Purpose: Mammalian expression of 2x-deadEGFP(A111V/L202S) and aptamer-gRNAs to correct both mutations for MOBE3-4
Depositing lab: Alexis Komor. Depositing organization: University of California, San Diego (UCSD). Publication: Development of multiplexed orthogonal base editor (MOBE) systems. Cowan QT, Gu S, Gu W, Ranzau BL, Simonson TS, Komor AC. Nat Biotechnol. 2024 May 21. doi: 10.1038/s41587-024-02240-0. PubMed 38773305.
Backbone
  Vector backbone: pDG461
  Vector type: Mammalian Expression, CRISPR
Growth in bacteria
  Bacterial resistance: Ampicillin, 100 μg/mL
  Growth temperature: 37°C
  Growth strain: DH5alpha
  Copy number: High Copy
Gene/Insert
  Gene/Insert name: CMV-EGFP(A111V/L202S); U6-A111V-gRNA-com-3'end; U6-L202S-gRNA-MS2-SL3
  Species: H. sapiens (human), Synthetic
  Mutation: EGFP(A111V/L202S)
  Promoter: CMV, U6
  Cloning method: Other
Terms and licenses: Academic/Nonprofit Terms; Industry Terms: Not Available to Industry
Depositor comments: QTC312
How to cite: Fluorescent reporter for MOBE3-4 was a gift from Alexis Komor (Addgene plasmid # 219946 ; http://n2t.net/addgene:219946 ; RRID:Addgene_219946)
