[The description below was written by a language model from this plasmid's Addgene catalogue record and pLannotate feature annotations shown in this document.]
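Description:
Fluorescent reporter for MOBE3-4 is a 5.5 kb mammalian expression and CRISPR plasmid built on the pDG461 backbone. It is propagated in E. coli at high copy from a ColE1/pUC-type origin and selected with ampicillin through the β-lactamase gene. The backbone also carries an f1 phage origin. A single AAV2 inverted terminal repeat is annotated, along with small fragments of bom, rop and attB1. With only one ITR detected, these look like backbone remnants, and the record gives no sign that the plasmid is meant for AAV packaging.

The payload combines a fluorescence-off reporter with the two guide RNAs needed to switch it back on. A CMV enhancer/promoter, with a T7 promoter just downstream, drives an EGFP coding sequence ending in a bGH polyadenylation signal. This EGFP carries two inactivating substitutions, A111V and L202S, so the protein is non-fluorescent ("2x-dead") until both codons are corrected. Two human U6 promoter cassettes flank the reporter in opposite orientations, each expressing an S. pyogenes Cas9-type guide RNA. According to the catalogue entry, the A111V-targeting guide has a com aptamer at its 3' end, and the L202S-targeting guide has an MS2 hairpin in stem loop 3. The feature table confirms an MS2 stem loop within one scaffold, but the com element is not annotated.

The plasmid belongs to the multiplexed orthogonal base editor (MOBE) toolkit. The different aptamers are presumably intended to recruit a distinct editing activity to each guide through matching RNA-binding proteins, though the record does not name the editor components paired with this MOBE3-4 reporter. Restored green fluorescence in transfected mammalian cells reports that both mutations were corrected.
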