Features (pLannotate 1.2.2; 21 found; start..end, strand, type, name):
    659..1247    +  rep_origin     ori: high-copy-number ColE1/pMB1/pBR322/pUC origin of replication
   1316..1333    +  protein_bind   attB1 (fragment): mutant version of attB; recombination site for the Gateway® BP reaction BP Clonase™
   1385..1625    +  promoter       U6 promoter: RNA polymerase III promoter for human U6 snRNA
   1655..1721    +  misc_RNA       gRNA scaffold (fragment): guide RNA scaffold for the Streptococcus pyogenes CRISPR/Cas9 system
   1724..1742    +  misc_RNA       MS2 stem loop: stem loop that binds the bacteriophage MS2 coat protein
   1949..2328    +  enhancer       CMV enhancer: human cytomegalovirus immediate early enhancer
   2329..2532    +  promoter       CMV promoter: human cytomegalovirus (CMV) immediate early promoter
   2574..2592    +  promoter       T7 promoter: promoter for bacteriophage T7 RNA polymerase
   2606..3322    +  CDS            EGFP: EGFP is a basic (constitutively fluorescent) green fluorescent protein published in 1996, derived from Aequorea victoria. It is reported to be a rapidly-maturing weak dimer with moderate acid sensitivity.
   3350..3461    +  polyA_signal   bGH poly(A) signal: bovine growth hormone polyadenylation signal
   3558..3605    +  misc_feature   MCS (fragment): pBluescript multiple cloning site
   3645..3720    -  misc_RNA       gRNA scaffold: guide RNA scaffold for the Streptococcus pyogenes CRISPR/Cas9 system
   3750..3990    -  promoter       U6 promoter: RNA polymerase III promoter for human U6 snRNA
   4042..4059    -  protein_bind   attB1 (fragment): mutant version of attB; recombination site for the Gateway® BP reaction BP Clonase™
   4083..4223    +  repeat_region  AAV2 ITR: inverted terminal repeat of adeno-associated virus serotype 2 inverted
   4228..4279    -  misc_feature   bom (fragment): basis of mobility region from pBR322
   4298..4753    +  rep_origin     f1 ori (sequence partly withheld): f1 bacteriophage origin of replication; arrow indicates direction of (+) strand synthesis
   4754..4803    -  misc_feature   bom (fragment): basis of mobility region from pBR322
   4905..4940    -  CDS            rop (fragment): Rop protein, which maintains plasmids at low copy number; rop
   5035..5139    +  promoter       AmpR promoter: bla
   5140..488     +  CDS            AmpR (across the origin): β-lactamase; bla; confers resistance to ampicillin, carbenicillin, and related antibiotics
>Addgene plasmid #219946 | Fluorescent reporter for MOBE3-4 | addgene full sequence | sequence record 440936 | Addgene NGS Result
TAACCATGAGTGATAACACTGCGGCCAACTTACTTCTGACAACGATCGGAGGACCGAAGGAGCTAACCGC
TTTTTTGCACAACATGGGGGATCATGTAACTCGCCTTGATCGTTGGGAACCGGAGCTGAATGAAGCCATA
CCAAACGACGAGCGTGACACCACGATGCCTGTAGCAATGGCAACAACGTTGCGCAAACTATTAACTGGCG
AACTACTTACTCTAGCTTCCCGGCAACAATTAATAGACTGGATGGAGGCGGATAAAGTTGCAGGACCACT
TCTGCGCTCGGCCCTTCCGGCTGGCTGGTTTATTGCTGATAAATCTGGAGCCGGTGAGCGTGGAAGCCGC
GGTATCATTGCAGCACTGGGGCCAGATGGTAAGCCCTCCCGTATCGTAGTTATCTACACGACGGGGAGTC
AGGCAACTATGGATGAACGAAATAGACAGATCGCTGAGATAGGTGCCTCACTGATTAAGCATTGGTAACT
GTCAGACCAAGTTTACTCATATATACTTTAGATTGATTTAAAACTTCATTTTTAATTTAAAAGGATCTAG
GTGAAGATCCTTTTTGATAATCTCATGACCAAAATCCCTTAACGTGAGTTTTCGTTCCACTGAGCGTCAG
ACCCCGTAGAAAAGATCAAAGGATCTTCTTGAGATCCTTTTTTTCTGCGCGTAATCTGCTGCTTGCAAAC
AAAAAAACCACCGCTACCAGCGGTGGTTTGTTTGCCGGATCAAGAGCTACCAACTCTTTTTCCGAAGGTA
ACTGGCTTCAGCAGAGCGCAGATACCAAATACTGTTCTTCTAGTGTAGCCGTAGTTAGGCCACCACTTCA
AGAACTCTGTAGCACCGCCTACATACCTCGCTCTGCTAATCCTGTTACCAGTGGCTGCTGCCAGTGGCGA
TAAGTCGTGTCTTACCGGGTTGGACTCAAGACGATAGTTACCGGATAAGGCGCAGCGGTCGGGCTGAACG
GGGGGTTCGTGCACACAGCCCAGCTTGGAGCGAACGACCTACACCGAACTGAGATACCTACAGCGTGAGC
TATGAGAAAGCGCCACGCTTCCCGAAGGGAGAAAGGCGGACAGGTATCCGGTAAGCGGCAGGGTCGGAAC
AGGAGAGCGCACGAGGGAGCTTCCAGGGGGAAACGCCTGGTATCTTTATAGTCCTGTCGGGTTTCGCCAC
CTCTGACTTGAGCGTCGATTTTTGTGATGCTCGTCAGGGGGGCGGAGCCTATGGAAAAACGCCAGCAACG
CGGCCTTTTTACGGTTCCTGGCCTTTTGCTGGCCTTTTGCTCACATGTCGCTAGCTGTACAAAAAAGCAG
GCTTTAAAGGAACCAATTCAGTCGACTGGATCCGGTACCAAGGTCGGGCAGGAAGAGGGCCTATTTCCCA
TGATTCCTTCATATTTGCATATACGATACAAGGCTGTTAGAGAGATAATTAGAATTAATTTGACTGTAAA
CACAAAGATATTAGTACAAAATACGTGACGTAGAAAGTAATAATTTCTTGGGTAGTTTGCAGTTTTAAAA
TTATGTTTTAAAATGGACTATCATATGCTTACCGTAACTTGAAAGTATTTCGATTTCTTGGCTTTATATA
TCTTGTGGAAAGGACGAAACACCGCTATTCAAGTACCCAGTCCGGTTTTAGAGCTAGAAATAGCAAGTTA
AAATAAGGCTAGTCCGTTATCAACTTGAAAAAGTGGCACCGGCACATGAGGATCACCCATGTGCCGGTGC
TTTTTTTAAGCTTGGGCCGCTCGAGGTACCTCTCTACATATGACATGTGAGCTGCTTGTGTGTTGGAGGT
CGCTGAGTAGTGCGCGAGCAAAATTTAAGCTACAACAAGGCAAGGCTTGACCGACAATTGCATGAAGAAT
CTGCTTAGGGTTAGGCGTTTTGCGCTGCTTCGCGATGTACGGGCCAGATATACGCGTTGACATTGATTAT
TGACTAGTTATTAATAGTAATCAATTACGGGGTCATTAGTTCATAGCCCATATATGGAGTTCCGCGTTAC
ATAACTTACGGTAAATGGCCCGCCTGGCTGACCGCCCAACGACCCCCGCCCATTGACGTCAATAATGACG
TATGTTCCCATAGTAACGCCAATAGGGACTTTCCATTGACGTCAATGGGTGGAGTATTTACGGTAAACTG
CCCACTTGGCAGTACATCAAGTGTATCATATGCCAAGTACGCCCCCTATTGACGTCAATGACGGTAAATG
GCCCGCCTGGCATTATGCCCAGTACATGACCTTATGGGACTTTCCTACTTGGCAGTACATCTACGTATTA
GTCATCGCTATTACCATGGTGATGCGGTTTTGGCAGTACATCAATGGGCGTGGATAGCGGTTTGACTCAC
GGGGATTTCCAAGTCTCCACCCCATTGACGTCAATGGGAGTTTGTTTTGGCACCAAAATCAACGGGACTT
TCCAAAATGTCGTAACAACTCCGCCCCATTGACGCAAATGGGCGGTAGGCGTGTACGGTGGGAGGTCTAT
ATAAGCAGAGCTGGTTTAGTGAACCGTCAGATCCGCTAGAGATCCGCGGCCGCTAATACGACTCACTATA
GGGAGAGCCGCCACCATGGTGAGCAAGGGCGAGGAGCTGTTCACCGGGGTGGTGCCCATCCTGGTCGAGC
TGGACGGCGACGTAAACGGCCACAAGTTCAGCGTGTCCGGCGAGGGCGAGGGCGATGCCACCTACGGCAA
GCTGACCCTGAAGTTCATCTGCACCACCGGCAAGCTGCCCGTGCCCTGGCCCACCCTCGTGACCACCCTG
ACCTATGGAGTGCAGTGCTTCAGCCGCTACCCCGACCACATGAAGCAGCACGACTTCTTCAAGTCCGCCA
TGCCCGAAGGCTACGTCCAGGAGCGCACCATCTTCTTCAAGGACGACGGCAACTACAAGACCCGCGTAGA
GGTGAAGTTCGAGGGCGACACCCTGGTGAACCGCATCGAGCTGAAGGGCATCGACTTCAAGGAGGACGGC
AACATCCTGGGGCACAAGCTGGAGTACAACTACAACAGCCACAACGTCTATATCATGGCCGACAAGCAGA
AGAACGGCATCAAGGTGAACTTCAAGATCCGCCACAACATCGAGGACGGCAGCGTGCAGCTCGCCGACCA
CTACCAGCAGAACACCCCCATCGGCGACGGCCCCGTGCTGCTGCCCGACAACCACTATTCAAGTACCCAG
TCCGCGCTGAGCAAAGACCCCAACGAGAAGCGCGATCACATGGTCCTGCTGGAGTTCGTGACCGCCGCCG
GGATCACTCTCGGCATGGACGAGCTGTACAAGTAACTAGAGCTCGCTGATCAGCCTCGACTGTGCCTTCT
AGTTGCCAGCCATCTGTTGTTTGCCCCTCCCCCGTGCCTTCCTTGACCCTGGAAGGTGCCACTCCCACTG
TCCTTTCCTAATAAAATGAGGAAATTGCATCGCATTGTCTGAGTAGGTGTCATTCTATTCTGGGGGGTGG
GGTGGGGCAGGACAGCAAGGGGGAGGATTGGGAAGAGAATAGCAGGCATGCTGGGGAGCGGCCGCTCTAG
AACTAGTGGATCCCCCGGGCTGCAGGAATTCGATACGAATCCTGCAGGAAAAAAAGATGCTCGCAGGCAT
TCAGGCACCGACTCGGTGCCACTTTTTCAAGTTGATAACGGACTAGCCTTATTTTAACTTGCTATTTCTA
GCTCTAAAACACTACAAGACCCGCGTAGAGCGGTGTTTCGTCCTTTCCACAAGATATATAAAGCCAAGAA
ATCGAAATACTTTCAAGTTACGGTAAGCATATGATAGTCCATTTTAAAACATAATTTTAAAACTGCAAAC
TACCCAAGAAATTATTACTTTCTACGTCACGTATTTTGTACTAATATCTTTGTGTTTACAGTCAAATTAA
TTCTAATTATCTCTCTAACAGCCTTGTATCGTATATGCAAATATGAAGGAATCATGGGAAATAGGCCCTC
TTCCTGCCCGACCTTGGTACCGGATCCAGTCGACTGAATTGGTTCCTTTAAAGCCTGCTTTTTTGTACAG
TCATAGCTGTTTCCTGGGCCGCAGGAACCCCTAGTGATGGAGTTGGCCACTCCCTCTCTGCGCGCTCGCT
CGCTCACTGAGGCCGGGCGACCAAAGGTCGCCCGACGCCCGGGCTTTGCCCGGGCGGCCTCAGTGAGCGA
GCGAGCGCGCAGCTGCCTGCAGGGGCGCCTGATGCGGTATTTTCTCCTTACGCATCTGTGCGGTATTTCA
CACCGCATA
[95 nt withheld, positions 4280-4374]
T
[46 nt withheld, positions 4376-4421]
C
[141 nt withheld, positions 4423-4563]
CCTTTGACGTTGGAGTCCACGTTCTTT
[37 nt withheld, positions 4591-4627]
ACTCTATCTCGGGCTATTCTTTTGATTTATAAGGGATTTTGCCGATTTCGGTCTATTGGTTAAAAAATGA
GCTGATTTAACAAAAATTTAACGCGAATTTTAACAAAATATTAACGTTTACAATTTTATGGTGCACTCTC
AGTACAATCTGCTCTGATGCCGCATAGTTAAGCCAGCCCCGACACCCGCCAACACCCGCTGACGCGCCCT
GACGGGCTTGTCTGCTCCCGGCATCCGCTTACAGACAAGCTGTGACCGTCTCCGGGAGCTGCATGTGTCA
GAGGTTTTCACCGTCATCACCGAAACGCGCGAGACGAAAGGGCCTCGTGATACGCCTATTTTTATAGGTT
AATGTCATGATAATAATGGTTTCTTAGACGTCAGGTGGCACTTTTCGGGGAAATGTGCGCGGAACCCCTA
TTTGTTTATTTTTCTAAATACATTCAAATATGTATCCGCTCATGAGACAATAACCCTGATAAATGCTTCA
ATAATATTGAAAAAGGAAGAGTATGAGTATTCAACATTTCCGTGTCGCCCTTATTCCCTTTTTTGCGGCA
TTTTGCCTTCCTGTTTTTGCTCACCCAGAAACGCTGGTGAAAGTAAAAGATGCTGAAGATCAGTTGGGTG
CACGAGTGGGTTACATCGAACTGGATCTCAACAGCGGTAAGATCCTTGAGAGTTTTCGCCCCGAAGAACG
TTTTCCAATGATGAGCACTTTTAAAGTTCTGCTATGTGGCGCGGTATTATCCCGTATTGACGCCGGGCAA
GAGCAACTCGGTCGCCGCATACACTATTCTCAGAATGACTTGGTTGAGTACTCACCAGTCACAGAAAAGC
ATCTTACGGATGGCATGACAGTAAGAGAATTATGCAGTGCTGCCA
